>Addgene plasmid #211884 | pGS399_myc-6xGCN4-T2A-BSD Lenti | addgene full sequence | sequence record 424829 | Addgene NGS Result
CAAACCGCCTCTCCCCGCGCGTTGGCCGATTCATTAATGCAGCTGGCACGACAGGTTTCCCGACTGGAAA
GCGGGCAGTGAGCGCAACGCAATTAATGTGAGTTAGCTCACTCATTAGGCACCCCAGGCTTTACACTTTA
TGCTTCCGGCTCGTATGTTGTGTGGAATTGTGAGCGGATAACAATTTCACACAGGAAACAGCTATGACCA
TGATTACGCCAAGCGCGCAATTAACCCTCACTAAAGGGAACAAAAGCTGGAGCTGCAAGCTTAATGTAGT
CTTATGCAATACTCTTGTAGTCTTGCAACATGGTAACGATGAGTTAGCAACATGCCTTACAAGGAGAGAA
AAAGCACCGTGCATGCCGATTGGTGGAAGTAAGGTGGTACGATCGTGCCTTATTAGGAAGGCAACAGACG
GGTCTGACATGGATTGGACGAACCACTGAATTGCCGCATTGCAGAGATATTGTATTTAAGTGCCTAGCTC
GATACATAAACGGGTCTCTCTGGTTAGACCAGATCTGAGCCTGGGAGCTCTCTGGCTAACTAGGGAACCC
ACTGCTTAAGCCTCAATAAAGCTTGCCTTGAGTGCTTCAAGTAGTGTGTGCCCGTCTGTTGTGTGACTCT
GGTAACTAGAGATCCCTCAGACCCTTTTAGTCAGTGTGGAAAATCTCTAGCAGTGGCGCCCGAACAGGGA
CTTGAAAGCGAAAGGGAAACCAGAGGAGCTCTCTCGACGCAGGACTCGGCTTGCTGAAGCGCGCACGGCA
AGAGGCGAGGGGCGGCGACTGGTGAGTACGCCAAAAATTTTGACTAGCGGAGGCTAGAAGGAGAGAGATG
GGTGCGAGAGCGTCAGTATTAAGCGGGGGAGAATTAGATCGCGATGGGAAAAAATTCGGTTAAGGCCAGG
GGGAAAGAAAAAATATAAATTAAAACATATAGTATGGGCAAGCAGGGAGCTAGAACGATTCGCAGTTAAT
CCTGGCCTGTTAGAAACATCAGAAGGCTGTAGACAAATACTGGGACAGCTACAACCATCCCTTCAGACAG
GATCAGAAGAACTTAGATCATTATATAATACAGTAGCAACCCTCTATTGTGTGCATCAAAGGATAGAGAT
AAAAGACACCAAGGAAGCTTTAGACAAGATAGAGGAAGAGCAAAACAAAAGTAAGACCACCGCACAGCAA
GCGGCCGGCCGCTGATCTTCAGACCTGGAGGAGGAGATATGAGGGACAATTGGAGAAGTGAATTATATAA
ATATAAAGTAGTAAAAATTGAACCATTAGGAGTAGCACCCACCAAGGCAAAGAGAAGAGTGGTGCAGAGA
GAAAAAAGAGCAGTGGGAATAGGAGCTTTGTTCCTTGGGTTCTTGGGAGCAGCAGGAAGCACTATGGGCG
CAGCGTCAATGACGCTGACGGTACAGGCCAGACAATTATTGTCTGGTATAGTGCAGCAGCAGAACAATTT
GCTGAGGGCTATTGAGGCGCAACAGCATCTGTTGCAACTCACAGTCTGGGGCATCAAGCAGCTCCAGGCA
AGAATCCTGGCTGTGGAAAGATACCTAAAGGATCAACAGCTCCTGGGGATTTGGGGTTGCTCTGGAAAAC
TCATTTGCACCACTGCTGTGCCTTGGAATGCTAGTTGGAGTAATAAATCTCTGGAACAGATTTGGAATCA
CACGACCTGGATGGAGTGGGACAGAGAAATTAACAATTACACAAGCTTAATACACTCCTTAATTGAAGAA
TCGCAAAACCAGCAAGAAAAGAATGAACAAGAATTATTGGAATTAGATAAATGGGCAAGTTTGTGGAATT
GGTTTAACATAACAAATTGGCTGTGGTATATAAAATTATTCATAATGATAGTAGGAGGCTTGGTAGGTTT
AAGAATAGTTTTTGCTGTACTTTCTATAGTGAATAGAGTTAGGCAGGGATATTCACCATTATCGTTTCAG
ACCCACCTCCCAACCCCGAGGGGACCCAGAGAGGGCCTATTTCCCATGATTCCTTCATATTTGCATATAC
GATACAAGGCTGTTAGAGAGATAATTAGAATTAATTTGACTGTAAACACAAAGATATTAGTACAAAATAC
GTGACGTAGAAAGTAATAATTTCTTGGGTAGTTTGCAGTTTTAAAATTATGTTTTAAAATGGACTATCAT
AAATTCTAGATCTTGAGACAAATGGCAGTATTCATCCACAATTTTAAAAGAAAAGGGGGGATTGGGGGGT
ACAGTGCAGGGGAAAGAATAGTAGACATAATAGCAACAGACATACAAACTAAAGAATTACAAAAACAAAT
TACAAAAATTCAAAATTTTCGGGTTTATTACAGGGACAGCAGAGATCCACTTTGGCGCCGGCTCGTCGAG
TGGCTCCGGTGCCCGTCAGTGGGCAGAGCGCACATCGCCCACAGTCCCCGAGAAGTTGGGGGGAGGGGTC
GGCAATTGAACCGGTGCCTAGAGAAGGTGGCGCGGGGTAAACTGGGAAAGTGATGTCGTGTACTGGCTCC
GCCTTTTTCCCGAGGGTGGGGGAGAACCGTATATAAGTGCAGTAGTCGCCGTGAACGTTCTTTTTCGCAA
CGGGTTTGCCGCCAGAACACAGGTGTCGTGACGCGGGATCCGATATCATGGAGCAGAAGCTGATCAGCGA
GGAGGACCTGGGAGGGGATCGGTGGAGCTCCACCGGTGGCGGCCGCTCTAGAGAGAATCTTTATTTTCAG
GGCGCCGCCAAATTCAAAGAAACCGCTGCTGCTAAATTCGAACGCCAGCACATGGACAGCGGAGGTGGAG
GTACTAGTCTCGAGGGTTCTGGAGGATTGTTGCCCAAAAACTACCACTTGGAGAACGAGGTCGCAAGGTT
GAAAAAATTGGTCGGTGAGCGTGGCGGCTCAGGCGGCCTTCTTCCAAAAAATTATCATCTTGAAAATGAA
GTTGCTAGACTTAAAAAACTTGTTGGAGAAAGAGGCGGGAGCGGCGGCCTGCTGCCCAAGAACTACCACC
TGGAGAACGAGGTCGCCCGCCTGAAGAAGCTGGTCGGCGAGCGCGGTGGTTCTGGAGGTTTGCTCCCAAA
GAACTACCACTTGGAAAACGAAGTCGCAAGATTGAAGAAGTTGGTCGGTGAAAGAGGAGGAAGCGGAGGA
TTATTACCTAAAAATTATCATTTGGAAAATGAAGTTGCTAGATTGAAGAAGTTGGTTGGAGAGAGAGGGG
GGTCTGGAGGACTACTACCGAAAAACTACCACCTAGAGAACGAGGTGGCCCGACTAAAAAAGCTAGTGGG
CGAGCGCGGCGGCAGTGGCGGCCTCCTCCCCAAGAATGAATTCGAGGGCAGAGGAAGTCTTCTAACATGC
GGTGACGTGGAGGAGAATCCCGGCCCTATCGATATGGCCAAGCCTTTGTCTCAAGAAGAATCCACCCTCA
TTGAAAGAGCAACGGCTACAATCAACAGCATCCCCATCTCTGAAGACTACAGCGTCGCCAGCGCAGCTCT
CTCTAGCGACGGCCGCATCTTCACTGGTGTCAATGTATATCATTTTACTGGGGGACCTTGTGCAGAACTC
GTGGTGCTGGGCACTGCTGCTGCTGCGGCAGCTGGCAACCTGACTTGTATCGTCGCGATCGGAAATGAGA
ACAGGGGCATCTTGAGCCCCTGCGGACGGTGCCGACAGGTGCTTCTCGATCTGCATCCTGGGATCAAAGC
CATAGTGAAGGACAGTGATGGACAGCCGACGGCAGTTGGGATTCGTGAATTGCTGCCCTCTGGTTATGTG
TGGGAGGGCTAAGGTACCACTAGTCCCGGGATGCATAGCGCTACGCGTTAAGTCGACAATCAACCTCTGG
ATTACAAAATTTGTGAAAGATTGACTGGTATTCTTAACTATGTTGCTCCTTTTACGCTATGTGGATACGC
TGCTTTAATGCCTTTGTATCATGCTATTGCTTCCCGTATGGCTTTCATTTTCTCCTCCTTGTATAAATCC
TGGTTGCTGTCTCTTTATGAGGAGTTGTGGCCCGTTGTCAGGCAACGTGGCGTGGTGTGCACTGTGTTTG
CTGACGCAACCCCCACTGGTTGGGGCATTGCCACCACCTGTCAGCTCCTTTCCGGGACTTTCGCTTTCCC
CCTCCCTATTGCCACGGCGGAACTCATCGCCGCCTGCCTTGCCCGCTGCTGGACAGGGGCTCGGCTGTTG
GGCACTGACAATTCCGTGGTGTTGTCGGGGAAATCATCGTCCTTTCCTTGGCTGCTCGCCTGTGTTGCCA
CCTGGATTCTGCGCGGGACGTCCTTCTGCTACGTCCCTTCGGCCCTCAATCCAGCGGACCTTCCTTCCCG
CGGCCTGCTGCCGGCTCTGCGGCCTCTTCCGCGTCTTCGCCTTCGCCCTCAGACGAGTCGGATCTCCCTT
TGGGCCGCCTCCCCGCGTCGACTTTAAGACCAATGACTTACAAGGCAGCTGTAGATCTTAGCCACTTTTT
AAAAGAAAAGGGGGGACTGGAAGGGCTAATTCACTCCCAACGAAGACAAGATCTGCTTTTTGCTTGTACT
GGGTCTCTCTGGTTAGACCAGATCTGAGCCTGGGAGCTCTCTGGCTAACTAGGGAACCCACTGCTTAAGC
CTCAATAAAGCTTGCCTTGAGTGCTTCAAGTAGTGTGTGCCCGTCTGTTGTGTGACTCTGGTAACTAGAG
ATCCCTCAGACCCTTTTAGTCAGTGTGGAAAATCTCTAGCAGTACGTATAGTAGTTCATGTCATCTTATT
ATTCAGTATTTATAACTTGCAAAGAAATGAATATCAGAGAGTGAGAGGAACTTGTTTATTGCAGCTTATA
ATGGTTACAAATAAAGCAATAGCATCACAAATTTCACAAATAAAGCATTTTTTTCACTGCATTCTAGTTG
TGGTTTGTCCAAACTCATCAATGTATCTTATCATGTCTGGCTCTAGCTATCCCGCCCCTAACTCCGCCCA
TCCCGCCCCTAACTCCGCCCAGTTCCGCCCATTCTCCGCCCCATGGCTGACTAATTTTTTTTATTTATGC
AGAGGCCGAGGCCGCCTCGGCCTCTGAGCTATTCCAGAAGTAGTGAGGAGGCTTTTTTGGAGGCCTAGGG
ACGTACCCAATTCGCCCTATAGTGAGTCGTATTACGCGCGCTCACTGGCCGTCGTTTTACAACGTCGTGA
CTGGGAAAACCCTGGCGTTACCCAACTTAATCGCCTTGCAGCACATCCCCCTTTCGCCAGCTGGCGTAAT
AGCGAAGAGGCCCGCACCGATCGCCCTTCCCAACAGTTGCGCAGCCTGAATGGCGAATGGG
[124 nt withheld, positions 5312-5435]
C
[91 nt withheld, positions 5437-5527]
A
[49 nt withheld, positions 5529-5577]
CCTTTGACGTTGGAGTCCACGTTCTTT
[37 nt withheld, positions 5605-5641]
ACCCTATCTCGGTCTATTCTTTTGATTTATAAGGGATTTTGCCGATTTCGGCCTATTGGTTAAAAAATGA
GCTGATTTAACAAAAATTTAACGCGAATTTTAACAAAATATTAACGCTTACAATTTAGGTGGCACTTTTC
GGGGAAATGTGCGCGGAACCCCTATTTGTTTATTTTTCTAAATACATTCAAATATGTATCCGCTCATGAG
ACAATAACCCTGATAAATGCTTCAATAATATTGAAAAAGGAAGAGTATGAGTATTCAACATTTCCGTGTC
GCCCTTATTCCCTTTTTTGCGGCATTTTGCCTTCCTGTTTTTGCTCACCCAGAAACGCTGGTGAAAGTAA
AAGATGCTGAAGATCAGTTGGGTGCACGAGTGGGTTACATCGAACTGGATCTCAACAGCGGTAAGATCCT
TGAGAGTTTTCGCCCCGAAGAACGTTTTCCAATGATGAGCACTTTTAAAGTTCTGCTATGTGGCGCGGTA
TTATCCCGTATTGACGCCGGGCAAGAGCAACTCGGTCGCCGCATACACTATTCTCAGAATGACTTGGTTG
AGTACTCACCAGTCACAGAAAAGCATCTTACGGATGGCATGACAGTAAGAGAATTATGCAGTGCTGCCAT
AACCATGAGTGATAACACTGCGGCCAACTTACTTCTGACAACGATCGGAGGACCGAAGGAGCTAACCGCT
TTTTTGCACAACATGGGGGATCATGTAACTCGCCTTGATCGTTGGGAACCGGAGCTGAATGAAGCCATAC
CAAACGACGAGCGTGACACCACGATGCCTGTAGCAATGGCAACAACGTTGCGCAAACTATTAACTGGCGA
ACTACTTACTCTAGCTTCCCGGCAACAATTAATAGACTGGATGGAGGCGGATAAAGTTGCAGGACCACTT
CTGCGCTCGGCCCTTCCGGCTGGCTGGTTTATTGCTGATAAATCTGGAGCCGGTGAGCGTGGGTCTCGCG
GTATCATTGCAGCACTGGGGCCAGATGGTAAGCCCTCCCGTATCGTAGTTATCTACACGACGGGGAGTCA
GGCAACTATGGATGAACGAAATAGACAGATCGCTGAGATAGGTGCCTCACTGATTAAGCATTGGTAACTG
TCAGACCAAGTTTACTCATATATACTTTAGATTGATTTAAAACTTCATTTTTAATTTAAAAGGATCTAGG
TGAAGATCCTTTTTGATAATCTCATGACCAAAATCCCTTAACGTGAGTTTTCGTTCCACTGAGCGTCAGA
CCCCGTAGAAAAGATCAAAGGATCTTCTTGAGATCCTTTTTTTCTGCGCGTAATCTGCTGCTTGCAAACA
AAAAAACCACCGCTACCAGCGGTGGTTTGTTTGCCGGATCAAGAGCTACCAACTCTTTTTCCGAAGGTAA
CTGGCTTCAGCAGAGCGCAGATACCAAATACTGTTCTTCTAGTGTAGCCGTAGTTAGGCCACCACTTCAA
GAACTCTGTAGCACCGCCTACATACCTCGCTCTGCTAATCCTGTTACCAGTGGCTGCTGCCAGTGGCGAT
AAGTCGTGTCTTACCGGGTTGGACTCAAGACGATAGTTACCGGATAAGGCGCAGCGGTCGGGCTGAACGG
GGGGTTCGTGCACACAGCCCAGCTTGGAGCGAACGACCTACACCGAACTGAGATACCTACAGCGTGAGCT
ATGAGAAAGCGCCACGCTTCCCGAAGGGAGAAAGGCGGACAGGTATCCGGTAAGCGGCAGGGTCGGAACA
GGAGAGCGCACGAGGGAGCTTCCAGGGGGAAACGCCTGGTATCTTTATAGTCCTGTCGGGTTTCGCCACC
TCTGACTTGAGCGTCGATTTTTGTGATGCTCGTCAGGGGGGCGGAGCCTATGGAAAAACGCCAGCAACGC
GGCCTTTTTACGGTTCCTGGCCTTTTGCTGGCCTTTTGCTCACATGTTCTTTCCTGCGTTATCCCCTGAT
TCTGTGGATAACCGTATTACCGCCTTTGAGTGAGCTGATACCGCTCGCCGCAGCCGAACGACCGAGCGCA
GCGAGTCAGTGAGCGAGGAAGCGGAAGAGCGCCCAATACG
Features (pLannotate 1.2.2; 31 found; start..end, strand, type, name):
     94..115     +  protein_bind   CAP binding site: CAP binding activates transcription in the presence of cAMP. E. coli catabolite activator protein
    130..160     +  promoter       lac promoter: promoter for the E. coli lac operon
    168..184     +  protein_bind   lac operator: The lac repressor binds to the lac operator to inhibit transcription in E. coli. This inhibition can be relieved by adding lactose or isopropyl-β-D-thiogalactopyranoside (IPTG). lac repressor encoded by lacI
    229..247     +  promoter       T3 promoter: promoter for bacteriophage T3 RNA polymerase
    275..501     +  promoter       RSV promoter: Rous sarcoma virus enhancer/promoter
    502..682     +  LTR            5' LTR (truncated): truncated 5' long terminal repeat (LTR) from HIV-1
    729..854     +  misc_feature   HIV-1 Ψ: packaging signal of human immunodeficiency virus type 1
    838..1176    +  CDS            HIV-1 gag (fragment): gag protein from human immunodeficiency virus 1; gag
   1351..1584    +  misc_feature   RRE: The Rev response element (RRE) of HIV-1 allows for Rev-dependent mRNA export from the nucleus to the cytoplasm.
   1961..1987    +  CDS            Rev (fragment): human immunodeficiency virus 1 (HIV-1) Rev protein; rev; enhances nuclear export of unspliced and incompletely spliced viral mRNAs
   1991..2171    +  promoter       U6 promoter (fragment): RNA polymerase III promoter for human U6 snRNA
   2212..2329    +  misc_feature   cPPT/CTS: central polypurine tract and central termination sequence of HIV-1
   2401..2612    +  promoter       EF-1α core promoter: core promoter for human elongation factor EF-1α
   2694..2712    +  misc_feature   MCS (fragment): pBluescript multiple cloning site
   2713..2732    +  CDS            capTEV™ (fragment): composite tag for in vivo biotinylation, TEV protease cleavage, and 6xHis tagging
   2746..2790    +  CDS            S-Tag: affinity and epitope tag derived from pancreatic ribonuclease A
   2827..2892    +  CDS            GCN4 (fragment): GCN4_YEAST - Also known as AAS101 From Saccharomyces cerevisiae (strain ATCC 204508 / S288c) (Baker's yeast).
   2989..3054    +  CDS            GCN4_v1: GCN4 peptide that allows binding to an scFv-GFP fusion protein (Tanenbaum et al., 2014)
   3394..3792    +  CDS            BSD: blasticidin S deaminase; Aspergillus terreus BSD; confers resistance to blasticidin
   3838..4426    +  misc_feature   WPRE: woodchuck hepatitis virus posttranscriptional regulatory element
   4477..4496    +  misc_feature   cPPT/CTS (fragment): central polypurine tract and central termination sequence of HIV-1
   4498..4731    +  LTR            3' LTR (ΔU3): self-inactivating 3' long terminal repeat (LTR) from HIV-1
   4809..4930    +  polyA_signal   SV40 poly(A) signal: SV40 polyadenylation signal
   4970..5105    +  rep_origin     SV40 ori: SV40 origin of replication
   5126..5144    -  promoter       T7 promoter: promoter for bacteriophage T7 RNA polymerase
   5152..5307    +  CDS            lacZα (fragment): LacZα fragment of β-galactosidase; lacZ fragment
   5312..5740    +  rep_origin     f1 ori (sequence partly withheld): f1 bacteriophage origin of replication; arrow indicates direction of (+) strand synthesis
   5793..5897    +  promoter       AmpR promoter: bla
   5898..6758    +  CDS            AmpR: β-lactamase; bla; confers resistance to ampicillin, carbenicillin, and related antibiotics
   6929..7517    +  rep_origin     ori: high-copy-number ColE1/pMB1/pBR322/pUC origin of replication
   7700..81      +  CDS            lacI (fragment) (across the origin): lac repressor; lacI; The lac repressor binds to the lac operator to inhibit transcription in E. coli. This inhibition can be relieved by adding lactose or isopropyl-β-D-thiogalactopyranoside (IPTG).
