[The description below was written by a language model from this plasmid's Addgene catalogue record and pLannotate feature annotations shown in this document.]
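Description:
pGS399_myc-6xGCN4-T2A-BSD Lenti is a 7.7 kb lentiviral transfer plasmid on a pLenti backbone, built to express a synthetic array of six GCN4 peptide epitopes in mammalian cells. It is propagated in E. coli through a high-copy ColE1/pUC-type origin with ampicillin selection (AmpR), and also carries an f1 origin and an SV40 origin. The viral framework is third-generation and self-inactivating. An RSV promoter fused to a truncated HIV-1 5' LTR drives genomic RNA production in packaging cells. It is followed by the Ψ packaging signal with a gag fragment, the RRE for Rev-dependent nuclear export, and the cPPT/CTS. At the 3' end a WPRE enhances transcript expression, followed by a ΔU3 3' LTR and a downstream SV40 poly(A) signal. A partial U6 promoter lies upstream of the cPPT, probably a remnant of a parental vector, and no associated guide or hairpin is annotated.

The payload is transcribed from the EF-1α core promoter. According to the construct name, the open reading frame encodes a myc tag, six GCN4 peptide repeats, a T2A self-cleaving peptide and blasticidin S deaminase, so the epitope array and the resistance marker are produced from a single transcript as separate proteins. The automated annotation detects only two GCN4 peptide matches and the BSD coding sequence. It does not mark the myc tag or T2A, and it reports short capTEV and S-Tag matches near the start of the insert whose significance is unclear. GCN4 peptides of this type are recognised by an scFv–fluorescent protein fusion, as in SunTag-style systems. The record states the purpose only as 6xGCN4pep transgene expression, with blasticidin selection of transduced cells.
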