Addgene plasmid #211884: pGS399_myc-6xGCN4-T2A-BSD Lenti
Purpose: 6xGCN4pep transgene expression
Depositing lab: Iain Cheeseman. Depositing organization: Whitehead Institute for Biomedical Research.
Backbone
  Vector backbone: pLenti
  Vector type: Lentiviral
  Selectable markers: Blasticidin
Growth in bacteria
  Bacterial resistance: Ampicillin, 100 μg/mL
  Growth temperature: 37°C
  Growth strain: NEB Stable
  Copy number: High Copy
Gene/Insert
  Gene/Insert name: 6xGCN4pep
  Species: Synthetic
  Mutation: N/A
  Cloning method: Restriction Enzyme; 5′ cloning site Unknown (unknown if destroyed)
Terms and licenses: Academic/Nonprofit Terms; Industry Terms: Not Available to Industry
How to cite: pGS399_myc-6xGCN4-T2A-BSD Lenti was a gift from Iain Cheeseman (Addgene plasmid # 211884 ; http://n2t.net/addgene:211884 ; RRID:Addgene_211884)
